>Addgene plasmid #125948 | 82_pAAV-ProC13-CatCh-GFP-WPRE | addgene full sequence | sequence record 258171 | Addgene NGS Result
CCTGCAGGCAGCTGCGCGCTCGCTCGCTCACTGAGGCCGCCCGGGCGTCGGGCGACCTTTGGTCGCCCGG
CCTCAGTGAGCGAGCGAGCGCGCAGAGAGGGAGTGGCCAACTCCATCACTAGGGGTTCCTGCGGCCGCAC
GCGTGGCCGCCCGCTCGCTCCCTCTGCCTCTCGCTGGAATTACTACAGCGAGTTAGAACGCGTTCAAGCC
TCCTACCGCCTTTGTTATGCAAACATATCAAACGCCCTCCTTTGTTATGCAAAAGGGCTGGAACGGGGCC
TTTGTTATGCAAATCGCCCTCCCCGATCCCTTTGTTATGCAAATTTGACGAATTCCCACCTTTGTTATGC
AAACAAATCTCCTACCCTCCTTTGTTATGCAAAGTGAGAGGGGCTGCACCTTTGTTATGCAAAATGCGGC
CCCTGAGACCTTTGTTATGCAAAAACCATGTACGCTTGCCTTTGTTATGCAAACCGCCTGTTGCTTGGCC
TTTGTTATGCAAAGCCACGCGATTGGCGCCTTTGTTATGCAAAGCTCGGTTATGTACACCTTTGTTATGC
AAAGCTACTTTAAACTTGCCTTTGTTATGCAAATCACGACCTGACCGTCCTTTGTTATGCAAAAACGGTT
GAAATAGTCCTTTGTTATGCAAAATGATATTGAATAGTCCTTTGTTATGCAAAAATTTAGATGCCGACCC
TTTGTTATGCAAAGGAATGGGCGTGCTGCCTTTGTTATGCAAATTTTCGCTGCGACAGCCTTTGTTATGC
AAACATGCTCGCCACTCACCTTTGTTATGCAAAGGTCTAACAATGACCCCTTTGTTATGCAAACTACGTG
GAATAGATCCTTTGTTATGCAAACCCCGAGTTTTTGAACCTTTGTTATGCAAAATCAGTAACTTCATTCC
TTTGTTATGCAAAATGTGACTTAACCTCCCTTTGTTATGCAAAGCTCGAGATCTGCGATCTGCATCTCAA
TTAGTCAGCAACCATAGTCCCGCCCCTAACTCCGCCCATCCCGCCCCTAACTCCGCCCAGTTCCGCCCAT
TCTCCGCCCCATCGCTGACTAATTTTTTTTATTTATGCAGAGGCCGAGGCCGCCTCGGCCTCTGAGCTAT
TCCAGAAGTAGTGAGGAGGCTTTTTTGGAGGCCTAGGCTTTTGCAAAGGATCCGCCACCATGGATTATGG
AGGCGCCCTGAGTGCCGTTGGGCGCGAGCTGCTATTTGTAACGAACCCAGTAGTCGTCAATGGCTCTGTA
CTTGTGCCTGAGGACCAGTGTTACTGCGCGGGCTGGATTGAGTCGCGTGGCACAAACGGTGCCCAAACGG
CGTCGAACGTGCTGCAATGGCTTGCTGCTGGCTTCTCCATCCTACTGCTTATGTTTTACGCCTACCAAAC
ATGGAAGTCAACCTGCGGCTGGGAGGAGATCTATGTGTGCGCTATCGAGATGGTCAAGGTGATTCTCGAG
TTCTTCTTCGAGTTTAAGAACCCGTCCATGCTGTATCTAGCCACAGGCCACCGCGTCCAGTGGTTGCGTT
ACGCCGAGTGGCTTCTCACCTGCCCGGTCATTTGCATTCACCTGTCAAACCTGACGGGCTTGTCCAACGA
CTACAGCAGGCGCACCATGGGTCTGCTTGTGTCTGATATTGGCACAATTGTGTGGGGCGCCACTTCCGCC
ATGGCCACCGGATACGTCAAGGTCATCTTCTTCTGCCTGGGTCTGTGTTATGGTGCTAACACGTTCTTTC
ACGCTGCCAAGGCCTACATCGAGGGTTACCACACCGTGCCGAAGGGCCGGTGTCGCCAGGTGGTGACTGG
CATGGCTTGGCTCTTCTTCGTATCATGGGGTATGTTCCCCATCCTGTTCATCCTCGGCCCCGAGGGCTTC
GGCGTCCTGAGCGTGTACGGCTCCACCGTCGGCCACACCATCATTGACCTGATGTCGAAGAACTGCTGGG
GTCTGCTCGGCCACTACCTGCGCGTGCTGATCCACGAGCATATCCTCATCCACGGCGACATTCGCAAGAC
CACCAAATTGAACATTGGTGGCACTGAGATTGAGGTCGAGACGCTGGTGGAGGACGAGGCCGAGGCTGGC
GCGGTACCCATGGTGAGCAAGGGCGAGGAGCTGTTCACCGGGGTGGTGCCCATCCTGGTCGAGCTGGACG
GCGACGTAAACGGCCACAAGTTCAGCGTGTCCGGCGAGGGCGAGGGCGATGCCACCTACGGCAAGCTGAC
CCTGAAGTTCATCTGCACCACCGGCAAGCTGCCCGTGCCCTGGCCCACCCTCGTGACCACCCTGACCTAC
GGCGTGCAGTGCTTCAGCCGCTACCCCGACCACATGAAGCAGCACGACTTCTTCAAGTCCGCCATGCCCG
AAGGCTACGTCCAGGAGCGCACCATCTTCTTCAAGGACGACGGCAACTACAAGACCCGCGCCGAGGTGAA
GTTCGAGGGCGACACCCTGGTGAACCGCATCGAGCTGAAGGGCATCGACTTCAAGGAGGACGGCAACATC
CTGGGGCACAAGCTGGAGTACAACTACAACAGCCACAACGTCTATATCATGGCCGACAAGCAGAAGAACG
GCATCAAGGTGAACTTCAAGATCCGCCACAACATCGAGGACGGCAGCGTGCAGCTCGCCGACCACTACCA
GCAGAACACCCCCATCGGCGACGGCCCCGTGCTGCTGCCCGACAACCACTACCTGAGCACCCAGTCCGCC
CTGAGCAAAGACCCCAACGAGAAGCGCGATCACATGGTCCTGCTGGAGTTCGTGACCGCCGCCGGGATCA
CTCTCGGCATGGACGAGCTGTACAAGTGATAAGAATTCGATATCAAGCTTATCGATAATCAACCTCTGGA
TTACAAAATTTGTGAAAGATTGACTGGTATTCTTAACTATGTTGCTCCTTTTACGCTATGTGGATACGCT
GCTTTAATGCCTTTGTATCATGCTATTGCTTCCCGTATGGCTTTCATTTTCTCCTCCTTGTATAAATCCT
GGTTGCTGTCTCTTTATGAGGAGTTGTGGCCCGTTGTCAGGCAACGTGGCGTGGTGTGCACTGTGTTTGC
TGACGCAACCCCCACTGGTTGGGGCATTGCCACCACCTGTCAGCTCCTTTCCGGGACTTTCGCTTTCCCC
CTCCCTATTGCCACGGCGGAACTCATCGCCGCCTGCCTTGCCCGCTGCTGGACAGGGGCTCGGCTGTTGG
GCACTGACAATTCCGTGGTGTTGTCGGGGAAATCATCGTCCTTTCCTTGGCTGCTCGCCTATGTTGCCAC
CTGGATTCTGCGCGGGACGTCCTTCTGCTACGTCCCTTCGGCCCTCAATCCAGCGGACCTTCCTTCCCGC
GGCCTGCTGCCGGCTCTGCGGCCTCTTCCGCGTCTTCGCCTTCGCCCTCAGACGAGTCGGATCTCCCTTT
GGGCCGCCTCCCCGCATCGATACCGAGCGCTGCTCGAGAGATCTACGGGTGGCATCCCTGTGACCCCTCC
CCAGTGCCTCTCCTGGCCCTGGAAGTTGCCACTCCAGTGCCCACCAGCCTTGTCCTAATAAAATTAAGTT
GCATCATTTTGTCTGACTAGGTGTCCTTCTATAATATTATGGGGTGGAGGGGGGTGGTATGGAGCAAGGG
GCAAGTTGGGAAGACAACCTGTAGGGCCTGCGGGGTCTATTGGGAACCAAGCTGGAGTGCAGTGGCACAA
TCTTGGCTCACTGCAATCTCCGCCTCCTGGGTTCAAGCGATTCTCCTGCCTCAGCCTCCCGAGTTGTTGG
GATTCCAGGCATGCATGACCAGGCTCAGCTAATTTTTGTTTTTTTGGTAGAGACGGGGTTTCACCATATT
GGCCAGGCTGGTCTCCAACTCCTAATCTCAGGTGATCTACCCACCTTGGCCTCCCAAATTGCTGGGATTA
CAGGCGTGAACCACTGCTCCCTTCCCTGTCCTTCTGATTTTGTAGGTAACCACGTGCGGACCGAGCGGCC
GCAGGAACCCCTAGTGATGGAGTTGGCCACTCCCTCTCTGCGCGCTCGCTCGCTCACTGAGGCCGGGCGA
CCAAAGGTCGCCCGACGCCCGGGCTTTGCCCGGGCGGCCTCAGTGAGCGAGCGAGCGCGCAGCTGCCTGC
AGGGGCGCCTGATGCGGTATTTTCTCCTTACGCATCTGTGCGGTATTTCACACCGCATA
[95 nt withheld, positions 4190-4284]
T
[46 nt withheld, positions 4286-4331]
C
[141 nt withheld, positions 4333-4473]
CCTTTGACGTTGGAGTCCACGTTCTTT
[37 nt withheld, positions 4501-4537]
ACTCTATCTCGGGCTATTCTTTTGATTTATAAGGGATTTTGCCGATTTCGGTCTATTGGTTAAAAAATGA
GCTGATTTAACAAAAATTTAACGCGAATTTTAACAAAATATTAACGTTTACAATTTTATGGTGCACTCTC
AGTACAATCTGCTCTGATGCCGCATAGTTAAGCCAGCCCCGACACCCGCCAACACCCGCTGACGCGCCCT
GACGGGCTTGTCTGCTCCCGGCATCCGCTTACAGACAAGCTGTGACCGTCTCCGGGAGCTGCATGTGTCA
GAGGTTTTCACCGTCATCACCGAAACGCGCGAGACGAAAGGGCCTCGTGATACGCCTATTTTTATAGGTT
AATGTCATGATAATAATGGTTTCTTAGACGTCAGGTGGCACTTTTCGGGGAAATGTGCGCGGAACCCCTA
TTTGTTTATTTTTCTAAATACATTCAAATATGTATCCGCTCATGAGACAATAACCCTGATAAATGCTTCA
ATAATATTGAAAAAGGAAGAGTATGAGTATTCAACATTTCCGTGTCGCCCTTATTCCCTTTTTTGCGGCA
TTTTGCCTTCCTGTTTTTGCTCACCCAGAAACGCTGGTGAAAGTAAAAGATGCTGAAGATCAGTTGGGTG
CACGAGTGGGTTACATCGAACTGGATCTCAACAGCGGTAAGATCCTTGAGAGTTTTCGCCCCGAAGAACG
TTTTCCAATGATGAGCACTTTTAAAGTTCTGCTATGTGGCGCGGTATTATCCCGTATTGACGCCGGGCAA
GAGCAACTCGGTCGCCGCATACACTATTCTCAGAATGACTTGGTTGAGTACTCACCAGTCACAGAAAAGC
ATCTTACGGATGGCATGACAGTAAGAGAATTATGCAGTGCTGCCATAACCATGAGTGATAACACTGCGGC
CAACTTACTTCTGACAACGATCGGAGGACCGAAGGAGCTAACCGCTTTTTTGCACAACATGGGGGATCAT
GTAACTCGCCTTGATCGTTGGGAACCGGAGCTGAATGAAGCCATACCAAACGACGAGCGTGACACCACGA
TGCCTGTAGCAATGGCAACAACGTTGCGCAAACTATTAACTGGCGAACTACTTACTCTAGCTTCCCGGCA
ACAATTAATAGACTGGATGGAGGCGGATAAAGTTGCAGGACCACTTCTGCGCTCGGCCCTTCCGGCTGGC
TGGTTTATTGCTGATAAATCTGGAGCCGGTGAGCGTGGGTCTCGCGGTATCATTGCAGCACTGGGGCCAG
ATGGTAAGCCCTCCCGTATCGTAGTTATCTACACGACGGGGAGTCAGGCAACTATGGATGAACGAAATAG
ACAGATCGCTGAGATAGGTGCCTCACTGATTAAGCATTGGTAACTGTCAGACCAAGTTTACTCATATATA
CTTTAGATTGATTTAAAACTTCATTTTTAATTTAAAAGGATCTAGGTGAAGATCCTTTTTGATAATCTCA
TGACCAAAATCCCTTAACGTGAGTTTTCGTTCCACTGAGCGTCAGACCCCGTAGAAAAGATCAAAGGATC
TTCTTGAGATCCTTTTTTTCTGCGCGTAATCTGCTGCTTGCAAACAAAAAAACCACCGCTACCAGCGGTG
GTTTGTTTGCCGGATCAAGAGCTACCAACTCTTTTTCCGAAGGTAACTGGCTTCAGCAGAGCGCAGATAC
CAAATACTGTTCTTCTAGTGTAGCCGTAGTTAGGCCACCACTTCAAGAACTCTGTAGCACCGCCTACATA
CCTCGCTCTGCTAATCCTGTTACCAGTGGCTGCTGCCAGTGGCGATAAGTCGTGTCTTACCGGGTTGGAC
TCAAGACGATAGTTACCGGATAAGGCGCAGCGGTCGGGCTGAACGGGGGGTTCGTGCACACAGCCCAGCT
TGGAGCGAACGACCTACACCGAACTGAGATACCTACAGCGTGAGCTATGAGAAAGCGCCACGCTTCCCGA
AGGGAGAAAGGCGGACAGGTATCCGGTAAGCGGCAGGGTCGGAACAGGAGAGCGCACGAGGGAGCTTCCA
GGGGGAAACGCCTGGTATCTTTATAGTCCTGTCGGGTTTCGCCACCTCTGACTTGAGCGTCGATTTTTGT
GATGCTCGTCAGGGGGGCGGAGCCTATGGAAAAACGCCAGCAACGCGGCCTTTTTACGGTTCCTGGCCTT
TTGCTGGCCTTTTGCTCACATGT
Features (pLannotate 1.2.2; 16 found; start..end, strand, type, name):
     12..39      +  repeat_region  AAV2 ITR (fragment): inverted terminal repeat of adeno-associated virus serotype 2 inverted
     68..95      +  repeat_region  AAV2 ITR (fragment): inverted terminal repeat of adeno-associated virus serotype 2 inverted
    971..1167    +  promoter       SV40 promoter: SV40 early promoter
   1180..2105    +  CDS            ChR2 (fragment): N-terminal fragment of channelrhodopsin-2 from the alga Chlamydomonas reinhardtii (Nagel et al., 2003) blue light-activated cation channel
   2110..2826    +  CDS            EGFP: EGFP is a basic (constitutively fluorescent) green fluorescent protein published in 1996, derived from Aequorea victoria. It is reported to be a rapidly-maturing weak dimer with moderate acid sensitivity.
   2833..2857    +  misc_feature   MCS (fragment): pBluescript multiple cloning site
   2857..3445    +  misc_feature   WPRE: woodchuck hepatitis virus posttranscriptional regulatory element
   3477..3953    +  polyA_signal   hGH poly(A) signal: human growth hormone polyadenylation signal
   3993..4133    +  repeat_region  AAV2 ITR: inverted terminal repeat of adeno-associated virus serotype 2 inverted
   4138..4189    -  misc_feature   bom (fragment): basis of mobility region from pBR322
   4208..4663    +  rep_origin     f1 ori (sequence partly withheld): f1 bacteriophage origin of replication; arrow indicates direction of (+) strand synthesis
   4664..4713    -  misc_feature   bom (fragment): basis of mobility region from pBR322
   4815..4850    -  CDS            rop (fragment): Rop protein, which maintains plasmids at low copy number; rop
   4945..5049    +  promoter       AmpR promoter: bla
   5050..5910    +  CDS            AmpR: β-lactamase; bla; confers resistance to ampicillin, carbenicillin, and related antibiotics
   6081..6669    +  rep_origin     ori: high-copy-number ColE1/pMB1/pBR322/pUC origin of replication
