[The description below was written by a language model from this plasmid's Addgene catalogue record and pLannotate feature annotations shown in this document.]
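Description:
82_pAAV-ProC13-CatCh-GFP-WPRE is an adeno-associated virus transfer plasmid on a pAAV backbone, about 6.7 kb in the sequenced record. It was built to deliver an optogenetic actuator under a synthetic cell-type-targeting promoter. It is maintained in bacteria through a high-copy ColE1/pUC-type origin and selected with ampicillin via the β-lactamase gene and its own promoter. An f1 phage origin is also present in the backbone. The expression cassette is flanked by AAV2 inverted terminal repeats, which allow the intervening DNA to be replicated and packaged into AAV particles when rep/cap and helper functions are supplied in trans. The automated annotation finds a complete ITR on the 3′ side but only short fragments on the 5′ side. This may reflect the difficulty of sequencing and annotating these repeats, or a partial deletion; the record does not resolve which. The listed recombination-deficient growth strain is consistent with the instability of ITRs.

The payload is CatCh-GFP, the L132C variant of channelrhodopsin-2, a blue-light-gated cation channel from Chlamydomonas reinhardtii, fused at its C-terminus to EGFP so that expressing cells can be both light-activated and visualised. Expression is driven by ProC13, a synthetic promoter. ProC13 is not itself annotated, but it presumably lies in the unannotated region upstream of the coding sequence, where an SV40 early promoter segment is detected immediately before ChR2 and may serve as its core element. Downstream, a WPRE enhances transcript stability and expression, and the human growth hormone polyadenylation signal terminates the message. The stated purpose is targeting expression to neuronal and glial cell types in mouse, non-human primate and human retina. The record does not specify which cell population ProC13 labels.
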