Addgene plasmid #125948: 82_pAAV-ProC13-CatCh-GFP-WPRE
Purpose: Targeting expression to neuronal and glial cell types in mice, non-human primates, and human retina
Depositing lab: Botond Roska. Depositing organization: Friedrich Miescher Institute for Biomedical Research. Publication: Targeting neuronal and glial cell types with synthetic promoter AAVs in mice, non-human primates and humans. Juttner J, Szabo A, Gross-Scherf B, Morikawa RK, Rompani SB, Hantz P, Szikra T, Esposti F, Cowan CS, Bharioke A, Patino-Alvarez CP, Keles O, Kusnyerik A, Azoulay T, Hartl D, Krebs AR, Schubeler D, Hajdu RI, Lukats A, Nemeth J, Nagy ZZ, Wu KC, Wu RH, Xiang L, Fang XL, Jin ZB, Goldblum D, Hasler PW, Scholl HPN, Krol J, Roska B. Nat Neurosci. 2019 Jul 8. pii: 10.1038/s41593-019-0431-2. doi: 10.1038/s41593-019-0431-2. PubMed 31285614.
Backbone
  Vector backbone: pAAV
  Vector type: AAV
Growth in bacteria
  Bacterial resistance: Ampicillin, 100 μg/mL
  Growth temperature: 37°C
  Growth strain: NEB Stable
  Copy number: High Copy
Gene/Insert
  Gene/Insert name: CatCh-GFP (alt name: ChR2(L132C)-EGFP)
  Species: Synthetic
  Promoter: ProC13
  Cloning method: Restriction Enzyme; 5′ cloning site Unknown (unknown if destroyed); 3′ cloning site Unknown (unknown if destroyed)
Terms and licenses: Academic/Nonprofit Terms; Industry Terms: Not Available to Industry
Depositor comments: Please visit https://www.biorxiv.org/content/early/2018/10/04/434720.full.pdf for BioRxiv preprint
How to cite: 82_pAAV-ProC13-CatCh-GFP-WPRE was a gift from Botond Roska (Addgene plasmid # 125948 ; http://n2t.net/addgene:125948 ; RRID:Addgene_125948)
